Addgene plasmid #192542: 2x GCN4-LgBiT
Purpose: Expresses receiver cell components of LOTIIS
Depositing lab: Jennifer Prescher. Depositing organization: University of California, Irvine. Publication: Generalized Bioluminescent Platform To Observe and Track Cellular Interactions. Ng KK, Prescher JA. Bioconjug Chem. 2022 Oct 19;33(10):1876-1884. doi: 10.1021/acs.bioconjchem.2c00348. Epub 2022 Sep 27. PubMed 36166258.
Backbone
  Vector backbone: pcDNA3.1
  Backbone size w/o insert (bp): 2446
  Total vector size (bp): 8155
  Modifications to backbone: Addition of AAVS1 homology arms and p2a-PURO resistance gene
  Vector type: Mammalian Expression
  Selectable markers: Puromycin
Growth in bacteria
  Bacterial resistance: Ampicillin, 100 μg/mL
  Growth temperature: 37°C
  Growth strain: DH5alpha
  Copy number: High Copy
Gene/Insert
  Gene/Insert name: 2x GCN4-LgBiT
  Insert size (bp): 1521
  Promoter: CMV
  Cloning method: Gibson Cloning
  Sequencing primers: 5′ gctaccggtcgccacctctagaatggccttaccagtgaccgc; 3′ AACTGGGGCACAAGCTTAAT
Resource information
  A portion of this plasmid was derived from a plasmid made by: The 2x GCN4 fragment was amplified from Addgene plasmid 60910
Terms and licenses: Academic/Nonprofit Terms; Industry Terms: Not Available to Industry
How to cite: 2x GCN4-LgBiT was a gift from Jennifer Prescher (Addgene plasmid # 192542 ; http://n2t.net/addgene:192542 ; RRID:Addgene_192542)
