[The description below was written by a language model from this plasmid's Addgene catalogue record and pLannotate feature annotations shown in this document.]
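Description:
2x GCN4-LgBiT is a mammalian expression plasmid built on a pcDNA3.1 backbone that has been modified with AAVS1 homology arms and a 2A-linked puromycin resistance gene. It is propagated in E. coli at high copy through a ColE1/pUC-type origin with ampicillin selection (AmpR), and transfected mammalian cells are selected with puromycin. The left and right arms, which match the AAVS1 safe-harbour site in intron 1 of human PPP1R12C, flank the expression cassette. This arrangement suits homology-directed knock-in at that locus, although the record does not describe an accompanying nuclease.

The payload is driven by the CMV enhancer/promoter and terminates at an SV40 polyadenylation signal. The annotated reading frame begins with a short CD8A fragment at the N-terminus, whose position is consistent with a signal peptide. Next come the solubility-optimised GCN4 epitope, a truncated human CD4 lacking its cytoplasmic tail, and a NanoLuc fragment corresponding to LgBiT, the large subunit of the split luciferase. The feature table annotates only one GCN4 copy, although the name and catalogue entry indicate two. The design implies a membrane-anchored fusion that displays the GCN4 tags at the cell surface, but the record does not state its exact topology. A P2A peptide then separates TagBFP, a blue fluorescent marker for identifying expressing cells, followed by PuroR. A residual bleomycin-resistance fragment downstream appears to be a backbone remnant.

According to the record, the plasmid expresses the receiver-cell components of LOTIIS, a bioluminescent platform for observing and tracking interactions between cells. In such a system, light output would depend on complementation of LgBiT by a partner fragment.
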