Features (pLannotate 1.2.2; 24 found; start..end, strand, type, name):
    163..366     +  promoter       CMV promoter: human cytomegalovirus (CMV) immediate early promoter
    362..395     +  LTR            5' LTR (truncated) (fragment): truncated 5' long terminal repeat (LTR) from HIV-1
    411..429     +  promoter       T7 promoter: promoter for bacteriophage T7 RNA polymerase
    471..533     +  CDS            CD8A (fragment): CD8A_HUMAN - Also known as MAL. Experimental evidence at protein level: Swiss-Prot protein existence level 1. Integral membrane glycoprotein that plays an essential role in the immune response and serves multiple functions in responses against both external and internal offenses. In T-cells, functions primarily as a coreceptor for MHC class I molecule:peptide complex. The antigens presented by class I peptides are derived from cytosolic proteins while class II derived from extracellular proteins. Interacts simultaneously with the T-cell receptor (TCR) and the MHC class I proteins presented by
    540..596     +  CDS            GCN4_v4: GCN4 peptide optimized to improve solubility while preserving binding to an scFv-GFP fusion protein (Tanenbaum et al., 2014)
    721..1385    +  CDS            CD4 (truncated) (fragment): truncated human CD4 cell surface glycoprotein lacking the cytoplasmic tail
   1521..1988    +  CDS            Nluc (fragment): NanoLuc® luciferase human codon-optimized
   1992..2048    +  CDS            P2A: 2A peptide from porcine teschovirus-1 polyprotein Eukaryotic ribosomes fail to insert a peptide bond between the Gly and Pro residues, yielding separate polypeptides.
   2049..2744    +  CDS            TagBFP: TagBFP is a basic (constitutively fluorescent) blue fluorescent protein published in 2008, derived from Entacmaea quadricolor. It is reported to be a very rapidly-maturing monomer with very low acid sensitivity.
   2826..3425    +  CDS            PuroR: puromycin N-acetyltransferase; pac from Streptomyces alboniger; confers resistance to puromycin
   3432..3590    +  CDS            ble (fragment): BLE_KLEPN - Experimental evidence at protein level: Swiss-Prot protein existence level 1. Binding protein with a strong affinity to the bleomycin family of antibiotics. Binds to CL990; an antimitotic-antibiotic compound. From Klebsiella pneumoniae.
   3585..3706    +  polyA_signal   SV40 poly(A) signal: SV40 polyadenylation signal
   3832..4361    +  misc_feature   HA-R: right homology arm from the adeno-associated virus integration site (AAVS1) within intron 1 of the human PPP1R12C gene
   4735..4751    -  protein_bind   lac operator: The lac repressor binds to the lac operator to inhibit transcription in E. coli. This inhibition can be relieved by adding lactose or isopropyl-β-D-thiogalactopyranoside (IPTG). lac repressor encoded by lacI
   4759..4789    -  promoter       lac promoter: promoter for the E. coli lac operon
   4804..4825    -  protein_bind   CAP binding site: CAP binding activates transcription in the presence of cAMP. E. coli catabolite activator protein
   4838..4930    -  CDS            lacI (fragment): lac repressor; lacI; The lac repressor binds to the lac operator to inhibit transcription in E. coli. This inhibition can be relieved by adding lactose or isopropyl-β-D-thiogalactopyranoside (IPTG).
   5113..5701    -  rep_origin     ori: high-copy-number ColE1/pMB1/pBR322/pUC origin of replication
   5872..6732    -  CDS            AmpR: β-lactamase; bla; confers resistance to ampicillin, carbenicillin, and related antibiotics
   6733..6837    -  promoter       AmpR promoter: bla
   6896..6948    -  misc_feature   bom (fragment): basis of mobility region from pBR322
   7201..7702    +  misc_feature   HA-L: left homology arm from the adeno-associated virus integration site (AAVS1) within intron 1 of the human PPP1R12C gene
   7824..7865    +  misc_feature   HA-R (fragment): right homology arm from the adeno-associated virus integration site (AAVS1) within intron 1 of the human PPP1R12C gene
   7950..162     +  enhancer       CMV enhancer (across the origin): human cytomegalovirus immediate early enhancer
>Addgene plasmid #192542 | 2x GCN4-LgBiT | addgene full sequence | sequence record 386938 | Addgene NGS Result
ACTGCCCACTTGGCAGTACATCAAGTGTATCATATGCCAAGTACGTCCCCTATTGACGTCAATGACGGTA
AATGGCCCGCCTGGCATTATGCCCAGTACATGACCTTATGGGACTTTCCTACTTGGCAGTACATCTACGT
ATTAGTCATCGCTATTACCATGGTGATGCGGTTTTGGCAGTACATCAATGGGCGTGGATAGCGGTTTGAC
TCACGGGGATTTCCAAGTCTCCACCCCATTGACGTCAATGGGAGTTTGTTTTGGCACCAAAATCAACGGG
ACTTTCCAAAATGTCGTAACAACTCCGCCCCATTGACGCAAATGGGCGGTAGGCGTGTACGGTGGGAGGT
CTATATAAGCAGAGCTCTCTGGCTAACTAGAGAACCCACTGCTTACTGGCTTATCGAAATTAATACGACT
CACTATAGGGAGACCCAAGCTGGCTAGCGCTACCGGTCGCCACCTCTAGAATGGCCTTACCAGTGACCGC
CTTGCTCCTGCCGCTGGCCTTGCTGCTCCACGCCGCCAGGCCGGAATTCGAAGAACTTTTGAGCAAGAAT
TATCATCTTGAGAACGAAGTGGCTCGTCTTAAGAAAGGTTCTGGCAGTGGAGAAGAACTGCTTTCAAAGA
ATTACCACCTGGAAAATGAGGTAGCTAGACTGAAAAAGGGCGGCGGAGGCTCTGACTACAAGGACGATGA
CGATAAGGGCGGAGGCGGGTCTTTCCAGAAGGCCTCCAGCATAGTCTATAAGAAAGAGGGGGAACAGGTG
GAGTTCTCCTTCCCACTCGCCTTTACAGTTGAAAAGCTGACGGGCAGTGGCGAGCTGTGGTGGCAGGCGG
AGAGGGCTTCCTCCTCCAAGTCTTGGATCACCTTTGACCTGAAGAACAAGGAAGTGTCTGTAAAACGGGT
TACCCAGGACCCTAAGCTCCAGATGGGCAAGAAGCTCCCGCTCCACCTCACCCTGCCCCAGGCCTTGCCT
CAGTATGCTGGCTCTGGAAACCTCACCCTGGCCCTTGAAGCGAAAACAGGAAAGTTGCATCAGGAAGTGA
ACCTGGTGGTGATGAGAGCCACTCAGCTCCAGAAAAATTTGACCTGTGAGGTGTGGGGACCCACCTCCCC
TAAGCTGATGCTGAGCTTGAAACTGGAGAACAAGGAGGCAAAGGTCTCGAAGCGGGAGAAGGCGGTGTGG
GTGCTGAACCCTGAGGCGGGGATGTGGCAGTGTCTGCTGAGTGACTCGGGACAGGTCCTGCTGGAATCCA
ACATCAAGGTTCTGCCCACATGGTCCACCCCGGTGCAGCCAATGGCCCTGATTGTGCTGGGGGGCGTCGC
CGGCCTCCTGCTTTTCATTGGGCTAGGCATCTTCTTCTGTGTCAGGTGCCGGCACCGAAGGCGCGCTACT
AACTTCAGCCTGCTGAAGCAGGCTGGAGACGTGGAGGAGAACCCTGGACCTATGTGGTGGCGCCTGTGGT
GGCTGCTGCTGCTGCTGCTGCTGCTGTGGCCCATGGTGTGGGCCATCGATTTCACACTCGAAGATTTCGT
TGGGGACTGGGAACAGACAGCCGCCTACAACCTGGACCAAGTCCTTGAACAGGGAGGTGTGTCCAGTTTG
CTGCAGAATCTCGCCGTGTCCGTAACTCCGATCCAAAGGATTGTCCGGAGCGGTGAAAATGCCCTGAAGA
TCGACATCCATGTCATCATCCCGTATGAAGGTCTGAGCGCCGACCAAATGGCCCAGATCGAAGAGGTGTT
TAAGGTGGTGTACCCTGTGGATGATCATCACTTTAAGGTGATCCTGCCCTATGGCACACTGGTAATCGAC
GGGGTTACGCCGAACATGCTGAACTATTTCGGACGGCCGTATGAAGGCATCGCCGTGTTCGACGGCAAAA
AGATCACTGTAACAGGGACCCTGTGGAACGGCAACAAAATTATCGACGAGCGCCTGATCACCCCCGACGG
CTCCATGCTGTTCCGAGTAACCATCAACAGCGCCACGAACTTCTCTCTGTTAAAGCAAGCAGGAGACGTG
GAAGAAAACCCCGGTCCTAGCGAGCTGATTAAGGAGAACATGCACATGAAGCTGTACATGGAGGGCACCG
TGGACAACCATCACTTCAAGTGCACATCCGAGGGCGAAGGCAAGCCCTACGAGGGCACCCAGACCATGAG
AATCAAGGTGGTCGAGGGCGGCCCTCTCCCCTTCGCCTTCGACATCCTGGCTACTAGCTTCCTCTACGGC
AGCAAGACCTTCATCAACCACACCCAGGGCATCCCCGACTTCTTCAAGCAGTCCTTCCCTGAGGGCTTCA
CATGGGAGAGAGTCACCACATACGAAGACGGGGGCGTGCTGACCGCTACCCAGGACACCAGCCTCCAGGA
CGGCTGCCTCATCTACAACGTCAAGATCAGAGGGGTGAACTTCACATCCAACGGCCCTGTGATGCAGAAG
AAAACACTCGGCTGGGAGGCCTTCACCGAGACGCTGTACCCCGCTGACGGCGGCCTGGAAGGCAGAAACG
ACATGGCCCTGAAGCTCGTGGGCGGGAGCCATCTGATCGCAAACATCAAGACCACATATAGATCCAAGAA
ACCCGCTAAGAACCTCAAGATGCCTGGCGTCTACTATGTGGACTACAGACTGGAAAGAATCAAGGAGGCC
AACAACGAGACCTACGTCGAGCAGCACGAGGTGGCAGTGGCCAGATACTGCGACCTCCCTAGCAAACTGG
GGCACAAGCTTAATCTCGAGGGCAGCGGCGAGGGCAGCGGCGAGGGCAGAGGCAGCCTGCTGACCTGCGG
CGACGTGGAGGAGAACCCCGGCCCCATGACCGAGTACAAGCCCACGGTGCGCCTCGCCACCCGCGACGAC
GTCCCCCGGGCCGTACGCACCCTCGCCGCCGCGTTCGCCGACTACCCCGCCACGCGCCACACCGTCGACC
CGGACCGCCACATCGAGCGGGTCACCGAGCTGCAAGAACTCTTCCTCACGCGCGTCGGGCTCGACATCGG
CAAGGTGTGGGTCGCGGACGACGGCGCCGCGGTGGCGGTCTGGACCACGCCGGAGAGCGTCGAAGCGGGG
GCGGTGTTCGCCGAGATCGGCCCGCGCATGGCCGAGTTGAGCGGTTCCCGGCTGGCCGCGCAGCAACAGA
TGGAAGGCCTCCTGGCGCCGCACCGGCCCAAGGAGCCCGCGTGGTTCCTGGCCACCGTCGGCGTCTCGCC
CGACCACCAGGGCAAGGGTCTGGGCAGCGCCGTCGTGCTCCCCGGAGTGGAGGCGGCCGAGCGCGCCGGG
GTGCCCGCCTTCCTGGAGACCTCCGCGCCCCGCAACCTCCCCTTCTACGAGCGGCTCGGCTTCACCGTCA
CCGCCGACGTCGAGGTGCCCGAAGGACCGCGCACCTGGTGCATGACCCGCAAGCCCGGTGCCTGATTCGA
AATGACCGACCAAGCGACGCCCAACCTGCCATCACGAGATTTCGATTCCACCGCCGCCTTCTATGAAAGG
TTGGGCTTCGGAATCGTTTTCCGGGACGCCGGCTGGATGATCCTCCAGCGCGGGGATCTCATGCTGGAGT
TCTTCGCCCACCCCAACTTGTTTATTGCAGCTTATAATGGTTACAAATAAAGCAATAGCATCACAAATTT
CACAAATAAAGCATTTTTTTCACTGCATTCTAGTTGTGGTTTGTCCAAACTCATCAATGTATCTTATCAT
GTCTGTATATTGGGTCTAACCCCCACCTCCTGTTAGGCAGATTCCTTATCTGGTGACACACCCCCATTTC
CTGGAGCCATCTCTCTCCTTGCCAGAACCTCTAAGGTTTGCTTACGATGGAGCCAGAGAGGATCCTGGGA
GGGAGAGCTTGGCAGGGGGTGGGAGGGAAGGGGGGGATGCGTGACCTGCCCGGTTCTCAGTGGCCACCCT
GCGCTACCCTCTCCCAGAACCTGAGCTGCTCTGACGCGGCTGTCTGGTGCGTTTCACTGATCCTGGTGCT
GCAGCTTCCTTACACTTCCCAAGAGGAGAAGCAGTTTGGAAAAACAAAATCAGAATAAGTTGGTCCTGAG
TTCTAACTTTGGCTCTTCACCTTTCTAGTCCCCAATTTATATTGTTCCTCCGTGCGTCAGTTTTACCTGT
GAGATAAGGCCAGTAGCCAGCCCCGTCCTGGCAGGGCTGTGGTGAGGAGGGGGGTGTCCGTGTGGAAAAC
TCCCTTTGTGAGAATGGTGCGTCCTAGGTGTTCACCAGGTCGTGGCCGCCTCTACTCCCTTTCTCTTTCT
CCATCCTTCTTTCCTTAAAGAGTCCCCAGTGCTATCTGGGACATATTCCTCCGCCCAGAGCAGGGTCCCG
CTTCCCTAAGGCCCTGCTCTGGGCTTCTGGGTTTGAGTCCTTGGCAAGCCCAGGAGAGGCGCTCAGGCTT
CCCTGTCCCCCTTCCTCGTCCACCATCTCATGCCCCTGGCTCTCCTGCCCCTTCCCTACAGGGGTTCCTG
GCTCTGCTCTTCAGACTGAGCCCCGTTCCCCTGCATCCCCGTTCCCCTGCATCCCCCTTCCCCTGCATCC
CCCAGAGGCCCCAGGCCACCTACTTGGCCTGGACCCCACGAGAGGCCACCCCAGCCCTGTCTACCAGGCT
GCCTTTTGGGTGGATTCTCCTCCAACTGTGGGGTGACTGCTTGGCAAACGAATTCCCGTCGACCTCTAGC
TAGAGCTTGGCGTAATCATGGTCATAGCTGTTTCCTGTGTGAAATTGTTATCCGCTCACAATTCCACACA
ACATACGAGCCGGAAGCATAAAGTGTAAAGCCTGGGGTGCCTAATGAGTGAGCTAACTCACATTAATTGC
GTTGCGCTCACTGCCCGCTTTCCAGTCGGGAAACCTGTCGTGCCAGCTGCATTAATGAATCGGCCAACGC
GCGGGGAGAGGCGGTTTGCGTATTGGGCGCTCTTCCGCTTCCTCGCTCACTGACTCGCTGCGCTCGGTCG
TTCGGCTGCGGCGAGCGGTATCAGCTCACTCAAAGGCGGTAATACGGTTATCCACAGAATCAGGGGATAA
CGCAGGAAAGAACATGTGAGCAAAAGGCCAGCAAAAGGCCAGGAACCGTAAAAAGGCCGCGTTGCTGGCG
TTTTTCCATAGGCTCCGCCCCCCTGACGAGCATCACAAAAATCGACGCTCAAGTCAGAGGTGGCGAAACC
CGACAGGACTATAAAGATACCAGGCGTTTCCCCCTGGAAGCTCCCTCGTGCGCTCTCCTGTTCCGACCCT
GCCGCTTACCGGATACCTGTCCGCCTTTCTCCCTTCGGGAAGCGTGGCGCTTTCTCATAGCTCACGCTGT
AGGTATCTCAGTTCGGTGTAGGTCGTTCGCTCCAAGCTGGGCTGTGTGCACGAACCCCCCGTTCAGCCCG
ACCGCTGCGCCTTATCCGGTAACTATCGTCTTGAGTCCAACCCGGTAAGACACGACTTATCGCCACTGGC
AGCAGCCACTGGTAACAGGATTAGCAGAGCGAGGTATGTAGGCGGTGCTACAGAGTTCTTGAAGTGGTGG
CCTAACTACGGCTACACTAGAAGAACAGTATTTGGTATCTGCGCTCTGCTGAAGCCAGTTACCTTCGGAA
AAAGAGTTGGTAGCTCTTGATCCGGCAAACAAACCACCGCTGGTAGCGGTGGTTTTTTTGTTTGCAAGCA
GCAGATTACGCGCAGAAAAAAAGGATCTCAAGAAGATCCTTTGATCTTTTCTACGGGGTCTGACGCTCAG
TGGAACGAAAACTCACGTTAAGGGATTTTGGTCATGAGATTATCAAAAAGGATCTTCACCTAGATCCTTT
TAAATTAAAAATGAAGTTTTAAATCAATCTAAAGTATATATGAGTAAACTTGGTCTGACAGTTACCAATG
CTTAATCAGTGAGGCACCTATCTCAGCGATCTGTCTATTTCGTTCATCCATAGTTGCCTGACTCCCCGTC
GTGTAGATAACTACGATACGGGAGGGCTTACCATCTGGCCCCAGTGCTGCAATGATACCGCGAGACCCAC
GCTCACCGGCTCCAGATTTATCAGCAATAAACCAGCCAGCCGGAAGGGCCGAGCGCAGAAGTGGTCCTGC
AACTTTATCCGCCTCCATCCAGTCTATTAATTGTTGCCGGGAAGCTAGAGTAAGTAGTTCGCCAGTTAAT
AGTTTGCGCAACGTTGTTGCCATTGCTACAGGCATCGTGGTGTCACGCTCGTCGTTTGGTATGGCTTCAT
TCAGCTCCGGTTCCCAACGATCAAGGCGAGTTACATGATCCCCCATGTTGTGCAAAAAAGCGGTTAGCTC
CTTCGGTCCTCCGATCGTTGTCAGAAGTAAGTTGGCCGCAGTGTTATCACTCATGGTTATGGCAGCACTG
CATAATTCTCTTACTGTCATGCCATCCGTAAGATGCTTTTCTGTGACTGGTGAGTACTCAACCAAGTCAT
TCTGAGAATAGTGTATGCGGCGACCGAGTTGCTCTTGCCCGGCGTCAATACGGGATAATACCGCGCCACA
TAGCAGAACTTTAAAAGTGCTCATCATTGGAAAACGTTCTTCGGGGCGAAAACTCTCAAGGATCTTACCG
CTGTTGAGATCCAGTTCGATGTAACCCACTCGTGCACCCAACTGATCTTCAGCATCTTTTACTTTCACCA
GCGTTTCTGGGTGAGCAAAAACAGGAAGGCAAAATGCCGCAAAAAAGGGAATAAGGGCGACACGGAAATG
TTGAATACTCATACTCTTCCTTTTTCAATATTATTGAAGCATTTATCAGGGTTATTGTCTCATGAGCGGA
TACATATTTGAATGTATTTAGAAAAATAAACAAATAGGGGTTCCGCGCACATTTCCCCGAAAAGTGCCAC
CTGACGTCGACGGATCGGGAGATCTCCCGATCCCCTATGGTGCACTCTCAGTACAATCTGCTCTGATGCC
GCATAGTTAAGCCAGTATCTGCTCCCTGCTTGTGTGTTGGAGGTCGCTGAGTAGTGCGCGAGCAAAATTT
AAGCTACAACAAGGCAAGGCTTGACCGACAATTGCATGAAGAATCTGCTTAGGGTTAGGCGTTTTGCGCT
GCTTCGCGATGTACGGGCCAGATATACGCGTTGGTGAGTGAATTCCTGCCGCCTCCTTCAGGTTCCGTCT
TCCTCCACTCCCTCTTCCCCTTGCTCTCTGCTGTGTTGCTGCCCAAGGATGCTCTTTCCGGAGCACTTCC
TTCTCGGCGCTGCACCACGTGATGTCCTCTGAGCGGATCCTCCCCGTGTCTGGGTCCTCTCCGGGCATCT
CTCCTCCCTCACCCAACCCCATGCCGTCTTCACTCGCTGGGTTCCCTTTTCCTTCTCCTTCTGGGGCCTG
TGCCATCTCTCGTTTCTTAGGATGGCCTTCTCCGACGGATGTCTCCCTTGCGTCCCGCCTCCCCTTCTTG
TAGGCCTGCATCATCACCGTTTTTCTGGACAACCCCAAAGTACCCCGTCTCCCTGGCTTTAGCCACCTCT
CCATCCTCTTGCTTTCTTTGCCTGGACACCCCGTTCTCCTGTGGATTCGGGTCACCTCTCACTCCTTTCA
TTTGGGCAGCTCCCCTACCCCCCTTACCTCTCTAGTCTGTGCTAGCTCTTCCAGCCCCCTGTCATGGCAT
CTTCCAGGGGTCCGAGAGCTCAGCTAGTCTTCTTCCTCCAACCCGGGCCCCTATGTCCACTTCAGGACAG
CATGTTTGCTGCCTCCAGGGATCCTGTGTCCCCGAGCTGGGACCACCTTATATTCCCAGGGCCGGTTAAT
GTGGCTCTGGTTCTGGGTACTTTTATCTGTCCCCTCCACCCCACAGTGGGGCCACTAGGGACAGGATTGG
TGACAGAAAAGCCCCATCCTTAGGCGCTTGACCGACAATTGCATGAAGAATCTGCTTAGGGTTAGGCGTT
TTGCGCTGCTTCGCGATGTACGGGCCAGATATACGCGTTGACATTGATTATTGACTAGTTATTAATAGTA
ATCAATTACGGGGTCATTAGTTCATAGCCCATATATGGAGTTCCGCGTTACATAACTTACGGTAAATGGC
CCGCCTGGCTGACCGCCCAACGACCCCCGCCCATTGACGTCAATAATGACGTATGTTCCCATAGTAACGC
CAATAGGGACTTTCCATTGACGTCAATGGGTGGAGTATTTACGGTAA
